Addgene plasmid #142176: TFORF2214
Purpose: Lentiviral vector for overexpressing transcription factor ORFs with unique 24-bp barcodes. Barcodes facilitate identification of transcription factors in pooled screens.
Depositing lab: Feng Zhang. Depositing organization: Broad Institute. Publication: A transcription factor atlas of directed differentiation. Joung J, Ma S, Tay T, Geiger-Schuller KR, Kirchgatterer PC, Verdine VK, Guo B, Arias-Garcia MA, Allen WE, Singh A, Kuksenko O, Abudayyeh OO, Gootenberg JS, Fu Z, Macrae RK, Buenrostro JD, Regev A, Zhang F. Cell. 2023 Jan 5;186(1):209-229.e26. doi: 10.1016/j.cell.2022.11.026. PubMed 36608654.
Backbone
  Vector backbone: pLX_TRC317
  Backbone manufacturer: Broad Institute Genetic Perturbation Platform
  Backbone size w/o insert (bp): 8264
  Vector type: Mammalian Expression, Lentiviral
  Selectable markers: Puromycin
Growth in bacteria
  Bacterial resistance: Ampicillin, 100 μg/mL
  Growth temperature: 37°C
  Growth strain: NEB Stable
  Copy number: High Copy
Gene/Insert
  Gene/Insert name: CREB3L4
  Species: H. sapiens (human)
  Insert size (bp): 1229
  Entrez Gene: CREB3L4 (a.k.a. AIBZIP, ATCE1, CREB3, CREB4, JAL, hJAL)
  Promoter: EF1a
  Cloning method: Unknown
  Sequencing primers: 5′ GGGTGGAGACTGAAGTTAGGCCAG; 3′ CACATAGCGTAAAAGGAGCAACATAG
Terms and licenses: Academic/Nonprofit Terms; Industry Terms: Not Available to Industry
Depositor comments: XM_017000372,NM_001255980,XM_006711172,NM_001255981,ENST00000368600 . The transcription factor ORF portion of this plasmid was synthesized by Genewiz. Please test multiple small colonies in case of plasmid recombination. To make this collection available in a timely manner, a portion of this collection was not fully sequenced by Addgene. If an Addgene verified full plasmid sequence is not available, please contact us prior to placing an order to request the full sequence.
How to cite: TFORF2214 was a gift from Feng Zhang (Addgene plasmid # 142176 ; http://n2t.net/addgene:142176 ; RRID:Addgene_142176)
