[The description below was written by a language model from this plasmid's Addgene catalogue record and pLannotate feature annotations shown in this document.]
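Description:
TFORF2214 is a third-generation-style, self-inactivating lentiviral expression plasmid built on the pLX_TRC317 backbone and carrying a human CREB3L4 open reading frame. It belongs to a barcoded transcription factor ORF collection in which each construct bears a unique 24-bp barcode, so that individual factors can be identified by sequencing in pooled overexpression screens. The barcode is not annotated in the feature table. In bacteria the plasmid replicates from a high-copy ColE1/pUC origin and is selected with ampicillin through the bla gene. An f1 origin and remnants of a lac/lacZα cloning region with flanking T7 and T3 promoters are also present in the backbone. The depositor cautions that recombination can occur, which is common for LTR-containing plasmids.

The viral genome is transcribed from an RSV promoter fused to a truncated HIV-1 5' LTR. It contains the Ψ packaging signal with a gag fragment, the RRE for Rev-dependent nuclear export, a cPPT/CTS element, and a ΔU3 3' LTR followed by an SV40 polyadenylation signal. Within this unit, an SV40 early promoter drives puromycin N-acetyltransferase for selection of transduced mammalian cells. Downstream, the strong constitutive EF-1α promoter drives CREB3L4, a bZIP transcriptional activator linked to the unfolded protein response. The depositor lists several matching transcript isoforms for the ORF, which was made by gene synthesis. A WPRE after the ORF enhances transcript expression, and the short U6 promoter fragment annotated between the ORF and the WPRE appears to be residual sequence rather than a functional cassette. The construct is intended for stable CREB3L4 overexpression, alone or as part of pooled screens of transcription factors in directed differentiation.
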