Features (pLannotate 1.2.2; 31 found; start..end, strand, type, name):
      5..231     +  promoter       RSV promoter: Rous sarcoma virus enhancer/promoter
    232..412     +  LTR            5' LTR (truncated): truncated 5' long terminal repeat (LTR) from HIV-1
    459..584     +  misc_feature   HIV-1 Ψ: packaging signal of human immunodeficiency virus type 1
    568..931     +  CDS            HIV-1 gag (fragment): gag protein from human immunodeficiency virus 1; gag
   1077..1310    +  misc_feature   RRE: The Rev response element (RRE) of HIV-1 allows for Rev-dependent mRNA export from the nucleus to the cytoplasm.
   1687..1713    +  CDS            Rev (fragment): human immunodeficiency virus 1 (HIV-1) Rev protein; rev; enhances nuclear export of unspliced and incompletely spliced viral mRNAs
   1720..1743    +  promoter       SV40 promoter (fragment): SV40 early promoter
   1744..1815    +  promoter       SV40 promoter (fragment): SV40 enhancer and early promoter
   1839..1974    +  rep_origin     SV40 ori: SV40 origin of replication
   2020..2616    +  CDS            PuroR (fragment): puromycin N-acetyltransferase; pac from Streptomyces; confers resistance to puromycin
   2665..2782    +  misc_feature   cPPT/CTS: central polypurine tract and central termination sequence of HIV-1
   2847..2913    +  CDS            small t antigen (fragment): SV40 (simian virus 40) small t antigen
   2920..4098    +  promoter       EF-1α promoter: strong constitutive promoter for human elongation factor EF-1α
   4115..5239    +  CDS            CREB3L4 (fragment): CR3L4_HUMAN - Also known as AIBZIP, CREB4, JAL. Experimental evidence at protein level: Swiss-Prot protein existence level 1. Transcriptional activator that may play a role in the unfolded protein response. Binds to the UPR element (UPRE) but not to CRE element. Preferentially binds DNA with to the consensus sequence 5'-T[GT]ACGT[GA][GT]-3' and has transcriptional activation activity from UPRE. Binds to NF-kappa-B site and has transcriptional activation activity from NF-kappa-B-containing regulatory elements (By similarity). From Homo sapiens (Human).
   5255..5308    +  promoter       U6 promoter (fragment): RNA polymerase III promoter for human U6 snRNA
   5350..5938    +  misc_feature   WPRE: woodchuck hepatitis virus posttranscriptional regulatory element
   5989..6008    +  misc_feature   cPPT/CTS (fragment): central polypurine tract and central termination sequence of HIV-1
   6010..6243    +  LTR            3' LTR (ΔU3): self-inactivating 3' long terminal repeat (LTR) from HIV-1
   6321..6442    +  polyA_signal   SV40 poly(A) signal: SV40 polyadenylation signal
   6482..6617    +  rep_origin     SV40 ori: SV40 origin of replication
   6638..6656    -  promoter       T7 promoter: promoter for bacteriophage T7 RNA polymerase
   6664..6819    +  CDS            lacZα (fragment): LacZα fragment of β-galactosidase; lacZ fragment
   6824..7252    +  rep_origin     f1 ori (sequence partly withheld): f1 bacteriophage origin of replication; arrow indicates direction of (+) strand synthesis
   7305..7409    +  promoter       AmpR promoter: bla
   7410..8270    +  CDS            AmpR: β-lactamase; bla; confers resistance to ampicillin, carbenicillin, and related antibiotics
   8441..9029    +  rep_origin     ori: high-copy-number ColE1/pMB1/pBR322/pUC origin of replication
   9212..9304    +  CDS            lacI (fragment): lac repressor; lacI; The lac repressor binds to the lac operator to inhibit transcription in E. coli. This inhibition can be relieved by adding lactose or isopropyl-β-D-thiogalactopyranoside (IPTG).
   9317..9338    +  protein_bind   CAP binding site: CAP binding activates transcription in the presence of cAMP. E. coli catabolite activator protein
   9353..9383    +  promoter       lac promoter: promoter for the E. coli lac operon
   9391..9407    +  protein_bind   lac operator: The lac repressor binds to the lac operator to inhibit transcription in E. coli. This inhibition can be relieved by adding lactose or isopropyl-β-D-thiogalactopyranoside (IPTG). lac repressor encoded by lacI
   9452..9470    +  promoter       T3 promoter: promoter for bacteriophage T3 RNA polymerase
>Addgene plasmid #142176 | TFORF2214 | addgene full sequence | sequence record 397663 | Addgene NGS Result
TTAATGTAGTCTTATGCAATACTCTTGTAGTCTTGCAACATGGTAACGATGAGTTAGCAACATGCCTTAC
AAGGAGAGAAAAAGCACCGTGCATGCCGATTGGTGGAAGTAAGGTGGTACGATCGTGCCTTATTAGGAAG
GCAACAGACGGGTCTGACATGGATTGGACGAACCACTGAATTGCCGCATTGCAGAGATATTGTATTTAAG
TGCCTAGCTCGATACATAAACGGGTCTCTCTGGTTAGACCAGATCTGAGCCTGGGAGCTCTCTGGCTAAC
TAGGGAACCCACTGCTTAAGCCTCAATAAAGCTTGCCTTGAGTGCTTCAAGTAGTGTGTGCCCGTCTGTT
GTGTGACTCTGGTAACTAGAGATCCCTCAGACCCTTTTAGTCAGTGTGGAAAATCTCTAGCAGTGGCGCC
CGAACAGGGACTTGAAAGCGAAAGGGAAACCAGAGGAGCTCTCTCGACGCAGGACTCGGCTTGCTGAAGC
GCGCACGGCAAGAGGCGAGGGGCGGCGACTGGTGAGTACGCCAAAAATTTTGACTAGCGGAGGCTAGAAG
GAGAGAGATGGGTGCGAGAGCGTCAGTATTAAGCGGGGGAGAATTAGATCGCGATGGGAAAAAATTCGGT
TAAGGCCAGGGGGAAAGAAAAAATATAAATTAAAACATATAGTATGGGCAAGCAGGGAGCTAGAACGATT
CGCAGTTAATCCTGGCCTGTTAGAAACATCAGAAGGCTGTAGACAAATACTGGGACAGCTACAACCATCC
CTTCAGACAGGATCAGAAGAACTTAGATCATTATATAATACAGTAGCAACCCTCTATTGTGTGCATCAAA
GGATAGAGATAAAAGACACCAAGGAAGCTTTAGACAAGATAGAGGAAGAGCAAAACAAAAGTAAGACCAC
CGCACAGCAAGCGGCCGCTGATCTTCAGACCTGGAGGAGGAGATATGAGGGACAATTGGAGAAGTGAATT
ATATAAATATAAAGTAGTAAAAATTGAACCATTAGGAGTAGCACCCACCAAGGCAAAGAGAAGAGTGGTG
CAGAGAGAAAAAAGAGCAGTGGGAATAGGAGCTTTGTTCCTTGGGTTCTTGGGAGCAGCAGGAAGCACTA
TGGGCGCAGCGTCAATGACGCTGACGGTACAGGCCAGACAATTATTGTCTGGTATAGTGCAGCAGCAGAA
CAATTTGCTGAGGGCTATTGAGGCGCAACAGCATCTGTTGCAACTCACAGTCTGGGGCATCAAGCAGCTC
CAGGCAAGAATCCTGGCTGTGGAAAGATACCTAAAGGATCAACAGCTCCTGGGGATTTGGGGTTGCTCTG
GAAAACTCATTTGCACCACTGCTGTGCCTTGGAATGCTAGTTGGAGTAATAAATCTCTGGAACAGATTTG
GAATCACACGACCTGGATGGAGTGGGACAGAGAAATTAACAATTACACAAGCTTAATACACTCCTTAATT
GAAGAATCGCAAAACCAGCAAGAAAAGAATGAACAAGAATTATTGGAATTAGATAAATGGGCAAGTTTGT
GGAATTGGTTTAACATAACAAATTGGCTGTGGTATATAAAATTATTCATAATGATAGTAGGAGGCTTGGT
AGGTTTAAGAATAGTTTTTGCTGTACTTTCTATAGTGAATAGAGTTAGGCAGGGATATTCACCATTATCG
TTTCAGACCCACCTCCCAACCCCGAGGGGACCCATGCATTGCATCTCAATTAGTCAGCAACCAGGTGTGG
AAAGTCCCCAGGCTCCCCAGCAGGCAGAAGTATGCAAAGCATGCGTCTCAATTAGTCAGCAACCATAGTC
CCGCCCCTAACTCCGCCCATCCCGCCCCTAACTCCGCCCAGTTCCGCCCATTCTCCGCCCCATGGCTGAC
TAATTTTTTTTATTTATGCAGAGGCCGAGGCCGCCTCGGCCTCTGAGCTATTCCAGAAGTAGTGAGGAGG
CTTTTTTGGAGGCCTAGGCTTTTGCAAAAAGCTTTCTAGAGGTACCACCGGAGCTTACCATGACCGAGTA
CAAGCCCACGGTGCGCCTCGCCACCCGCGACGACGTCCCCAGGGCCGTACGCACCCTCGCCGCCGCGTTC
GCCGACTACCCCGCCACGCGCCACACCGTCGATCCGGACCGCCACATCGAGCGGGTCACCGAGCTGCAAG
AACTCTTCCTCACGCGCGTCGGGCTCGACATCGGCAAGGTGTGGGTCGCGGACGACGGCGCCGCCGTGGC
GGTCTGGACCACGCCGGAGAGCGTCGAAGCGGGGGCGGTGTTCGCCGAGATCGGCCCGCGCATGGCCGAG
TTGAGCGGTTCCCGGCTGGCCGCGCAGCAACAGATGGAAGGCCTCCTGGCGCCGCACCGGCCCAAGGAGC
CCGCGTGGTTCCTGGCCACCGTCGGCGTCTCGCCCGACCACCAGGGCAAGGGTCTGGGCAGCGCCGTCGT
GCTCCCCGGAGTGGAGGCGGCCGAGCGCGCCGGGGTGCCCGCCTTCCTGGAGACCTCCGCGCCCCGCAAC
CTCCCCTTCTACGAGCGGCTCGGCTTCACCGTCACCGCCGACGTCGAGGTGCCCGAAGGACCGCGCACCT
GGTGCATGACCCGCAAGCCCGGTGCCAGTTAACGAATTCTAGATCTTGAGACAAATGGCAGTATTCATCC
ACAATTTTAAAAGAAAAGGGGGGATTGGGGGGTACAGTGCAGGGGAAAGAATAGTAGACATAATAGCAAC
AGACATACAAACTAAAGAATTACAAAAACAAATTACAAAAATTCAAAATTTTCGGGTTTATTACAGGGAC
AGCAGAGATCCACTTTGGCGCCGGCTCGAGGCCTGCAGGTGCAAAGATGGATAAAGTTTTAAACAGAGAG
GAATCTTTGCAGCTAATGGACCTTCTAGGTCTTGAAAGGAGTGGGAATTGGCTCCGGTGCCCGTCAGTGG
GCAGAGCGCACATCGCCCACAGTCCCCGAGAAGTTGGGGGGAGGGGTCGGCAATTGAACCGGTGCCTAGA
GAAGGTGGCGCGGGGTAAACTGGGAAAGTGATGTCGTGTACTGGCTCCGCCTTTTTCCCGAGGGTGGGGG
AGAACCGTATATAAGTGCAGTAGTCGCCGTGAACGTTCTTTTTCGCAACGGGTTTGCCGCCAGAACACAG
GTAAGTGCCGTGTGTGGTTCCCGCGGGCCTGGCCTCTTTACGGGTTATGGCCCTTGCGTGCCTTGAATTA
CTTCCACCTGGCTGCAGTACGTGATTCTTGATCCCGAGCTTCGGGTTGGAAGTGGGTGGGAGAGTTCGAG
GCCTTGCGCTTAAGGAGCCCCTTCGCCTCGTGCTTGAGTTGAGGCCTGGCCTGGGCGCTGGGGCCGCCGC
GTGCGAATCTGGTGGCACCTTCGCGCCTGTCTCGCTGCTTTCGATAAGTCTCTAGCCATTTAAAATTTTT
GATGACCTGCTGCGACGCTTTTTTTCTGGCAAGATAGTCTTGTAAATGCGGGCCAAGATCTGCACACTGG
TATTTCGGTTTTTGGGGCCGCGGGCGGCGACGGGGCCCGTGCGTCCCAGCGCACATGTTCGGCGAGGCGG
GGCCTGCGAGCGCGGCCACCGAGAATCGGACGGGGGTAGTCTCAAGCTGGCCGGCCTGCTCTGGTGCCTG
GCCTCGCGCCGCCGTGTATCGCCCCGCCCTGGGCGGCAAGGCTGGCCCGGTCGGCACCAGTTGCGTGAGC
GGAAAGATGGCCGCTTCCCGGCCCTGCTGCAGGGAGCTCAAAATGGAGGACGCGGCGCTCGGGAGAGCGG
GCGGGTGAGTCACCCACACAAAGGAAAAGGGCCTTTCCGTCCTCAGCCGTCGCTTCATGTGACTCCACGG
AGTACCGGGCGCCGTCCAGGCACCTCGATTAGTTCTCGAGCTTTTGGAGTACGTCGTCTTTAGGTTGGGG
GGAGGGGTTTTATGCGATGGAGTTTCCCCACACTGAGTGGGTGGAGACTGAAGTTAGGCCAGCTTGGCAC
TTGATGTAATTCTCCTTGGAATTTGCCCTTTTTGAGTTTGGATCTTGGTTCATTCTCAAGCCTCAGACAG
TGGTTCAAAGTTTTTTTCTTCCATTTCAGGTGTCGTGAGGCTAGCACCGCCACCATGGATCTCGGAATCC
CTGACCTGCTGGACGCGTGGCTGGAGCCCCCAGAGGATATCTTCTCGACAGGATCCGTCCTGGAGCTGGG
ACTCCACTGCCCCCCTCCAGAGGTTCCGGGCCTTCAAGAGAGTGAGCCTGAAGATTTCTTGAAGCTTTTC
ATTGATCCCAATGAGGTGTACTGCTCAGAAGCATCTCCTGGCAGTGACAGTGGCATCTCTGAGGACCCCT
GCCATCCAGACAGTCCCCCTGCCCCCAGGGCAACCAGTTCTCCTATGCTCTATGAGGTTGTCTATGAGGC
AGGGGCCCTGGAGAGGATGCAGGGGGAAACTGGGCCAAATGTAGGCCTTATCTCCATCCAGCTAGATCAG
TGGAGCCCAGCATTTATGGTGCCTGATTCCTGCATGGTCAGTGAGCTGCCCTTTGATGCTCATGCCCACA
TCCTGCCCAGAGCAGGCACCGTAGCCCCAGTGCCCTGTACAACCCTGCTGCCCTGTCAAACCCTGTTCCT
GACCGATGAGGAGAAGCGTCTGCTGGGGCAGGAAGGGGTTTCCCTGCCCTCTCACCTGCCCCTCACCAAG
GCAGAGGAGAGGGTCCTCAAGAAGGTCAGGAGGAAAATCCGTAACAAGCAGTCAGCTCAGGACAGTCGGC
GGCGGAAGAAGGAGTACATTGATGGGCTGGAGAGCAGGGTGGCAGCCTGTTCTGCACAGAACCAAGAATT
ACAGAAAAAAGTCCAGGAGCTGGAGAGGCACAACATCTCCTTGGTAGCTCAGCTCCGCCAGCTGCAGACG
CTAATTGCTCAAACTTCCAACAAAGCTGCCCAGACCAGCACTTGTGTTTTGATTCTTCTTTTTTCCCTGG
CTCTCATCATCCTGCCCAGCTTCAGTCCATTCCAGAGTCGACCAGAAGCTGGGTCTGAGGATTACCAGCC
TCACGGAGTGACTTCCAGAAATATCCTGACCCACAAGGACGTAACAGAAAATCTGGAGACCCAAGTGGTA
GAGTCCAGACTGAGGGAGCCACCTGGAGCCAAGGATGCAAATGGCTCAACAAGGACACTGCTTGAGAAGA
TGGGAGGGAAGCCAAGACCCAGTGGGCGCATCCGGTCCGTGCTGCATGCAGATGAGATGTAGTAATGAAC
TAGTCCGTAACTTGAAAGTATTTCGATTTCTTGGCTTTATATATCTTGTGGAAAGGACGATGGAGTTCCT
GGAGCCGTAGCCCAACGCGTTAAGTCGACAATCAACCTCTGGATTACAAAATTTGTGAAAGATTGACTGG
TATTCTTAACTATGTTGCTCCTTTTACGCTATGTGGATACGCTGCTTTAATGCCTTTGTATCATGCTATT
GCTTCCCGTATGGCTTTCATTTTCTCCTCCTTGTATAAATCCTGGTTGCTGTCTCTTTATGAGGAGTTGT
GGCCCGTTGTCAGGCAACGTGGCGTGGTGTGCACTGTGTTTGCTGACGCAACCCCCACTGGTTGGGGCAT
TGCCACCACCTGTCAGCTCCTTTCCGGGACTTTCGCTTTCCCCCTCCCTATTGCCACGGCGGAACTCATC
GCCGCCTGCCTTGCCCGCTGCTGGACAGGGGCTCGGCTGTTGGGCACTGACAATTCCGTGGTGTTGTCGG
GGAAATCATCGTCCTTTCCTTGGCTGCTCGCCTGTGTTGCCACCTGGATTCTGCGCGGGACGTCCTTCTG
CTACGTCCCTTCGGCCCTCAATCCAGCGGACCTTCCTTCCCGCGGCCTGCTGCCGGCTCTGCGGCCTCTT
CCGCGTCTTCGCCTTCGCCCTCAGACGAGTCGGATCTCCCTTTGGGCCGCCTCCCCGCGTCGACTTTAAG
ACCAATGACTTACAAGGCAGCTGTAGATCTTAGCCACTTTTTAAAAGAAAAGGGGGGACTGGAAGGGCTA
ATTCACTCCCAACGAAGACAAGATCTGCTTTTTGCTTGTACTGGGTCTCTCTGGTTAGACCAGATCTGAG
CCTGGGAGCTCTCTGGCTAACTAGGGAACCCACTGCTTAAGCCTCAATAAAGCTTGCCTTGAGTGCTTCA
AGTAGTGTGTGCCCGTCTGTTGTGTGACTCTGGTAACTAGAGATCCCTCAGACCCTTTTAGTCAGTGTGG
AAAATCTCTAGCAGTACGTATAGTAGTTCATGTCATCTTATTATTCAGTATTTATAACTTGCAAAGAAAT
GAATATCAGAGAGTGAGAGGAACTTGTTTATTGCAGCTTATAATGGTTACAAATAAAGCAATAGCATCAC
AAATTTCACAAATAAAGCATTTTTTTCACTGCATTCTAGTTGTGGTTTGTCCAAACTCATCAATGTATCT
TATCATGTCTGGCTCTAGCTATCCCGCCCCTAACTCCGCCCATCCCGCCCCTAACTCCGCCCAGTTCCGC
CCATTCTCCGCCCCATGGCTGACTAATTTTTTTTATTTATGCAGAGGCCGAGGCCGCCTCGGCCTCTGAG
CTATTCCAGAAGTAGTGAGGAGGCTTTTTTGGAGGCCTAGGGACGTACCCAATTCGCCCTATAGTGAGTC
GTATTACGCGCGCTCACTGGCCGTCGTTTTACAACGTCGTGACTGGGAAAACCCTGGCGTTACCCAACTT
AATCGCCTTGCAGCACATCCCCCTTTCGCCAGCTGGCGTAATAGCGAAGAGGCCCGCACCGATCGCCCTT
CCCAACAGTTGCGCAGCCTGAATGGCGAATGGG
[124 nt withheld, positions 6824-6947]
C
[91 nt withheld, positions 6949-7039]
A
[49 nt withheld, positions 7041-7089]
CCTTTGACGTTGGAGTCCACGTTCTTT
[37 nt withheld, positions 7117-7153]
ACCCTATCTCGGTCTATTCTTTTGATTTATAAGGGATTTTGCCGATTTCGGCCTATTGGTTAAAAAATGA
GCTGATTTAACAAAAATTTAACGCGAATTTTAACAAAATATTAACGCTTACAATTTAGGTGGCACTTTTC
GGGGAAATGTGCGCGGAACCCCTATTTGTTTATTTTTCTAAATACATTCAAATATGTATCCGCTCATGAG
ACAATAACCCTGATAAATGCTTCAATAATATTGAAAAAGGAAGAGTATGAGTATTCAACATTTCCGTGTC
GCCCTTATTCCCTTTTTTGCGGCATTTTGCCTTCCTGTTTTTGCTCACCCAGAAACGCTGGTGAAAGTAA
AAGATGCTGAAGATCAGTTGGGTGCACGAGTGGGTTACATCGAACTGGATCTCAACAGCGGTAAGATCCT
TGAGAGTTTTCGCCCCGAAGAACGTTTTCCAATGATGAGCACTTTTAAAGTTCTGCTATGTGGCGCGGTA
TTATCCCGTATTGACGCCGGGCAAGAGCAACTCGGTCGCCGCATACACTATTCTCAGAATGACTTGGTTG
AGTACTCACCAGTCACAGAAAAGCATCTTACGGATGGCATGACAGTAAGAGAATTATGCAGTGCTGCCAT
AACCATGAGTGATAACACTGCGGCCAACTTACTTCTGACAACGATCGGAGGACCGAAGGAGCTAACCGCT
TTTTTGCACAACATGGGGGATCATGTAACTCGCCTTGATCGTTGGGAACCGGAGCTGAATGAAGCCATAC
CAAACGACGAGCGTGACACCACGATGCCTGTAGCAATGGCAACAACGTTGCGCAAACTATTAACTGGCGA
ACTACTTACTCTAGCTTCCCGGCAACAATTAATAGACTGGATGGAGGCGGATAAAGTTGCAGGACCACTT
CTGCGCTCGGCCCTTCCGGCTGGCTGGTTTATTGCTGATAAATCTGGAGCCGGTGAGCGTGGGTCTCGCG
GTATCATTGCAGCACTGGGGCCAGATGGTAAGCCCTCCCGTATCGTAGTTATCTACACGACGGGGAGTCA
GGCAACTATGGATGAACGAAATAGACAGATCGCTGAGATAGGTGCCTCACTGATTAAGCATTGGTAACTG
TCAGACCAAGTTTACTCATATATACTTTAGATTGATTTAAAACTTCATTTTTAATTTAAAAGGATCTAGG
TGAAGATCCTTTTTGATAATCTCATGACCAAAATCCCTTAACGTGAGTTTTCGTTCCACTGAGCGTCAGA
CCCCGTAGAAAAGATCAAAGGATCTTCTTGAGATCCTTTTTTTCTGCGCGTAATCTGCTGCTTGCAAACA
AAAAAACCACCGCTACCAGCGGTGGTTTGTTTGCCGGATCAAGAGCTACCAACTCTTTTTCCGAAGGTAA
CTGGCTTCAGCAGAGCGCAGATACCAAATACTGTTCTTCTAGTGTAGCCGTAGTTAGGCCACCACTTCAA
GAACTCTGTAGCACCGCCTACATACCTCGCTCTGCTAATCCTGTTACCAGTGGCTGCTGCCAGTGGCGAT
AAGTCGTGTCTTACCGGGTTGGACTCAAGACGATAGTTACCGGATAAGGCGCAGCGGTCGGGCTGAACGG
GGGGTTCGTGCACACAGCCCAGCTTGGAGCGAACGACCTACACCGAACTGAGATACCTACAGCGTGAGCT
ATGAGAAAGCGCCACGCTTCCCGAAGGGAGAAAGGCGGACAGGTATCCGGTAAGCGGCAGGGTCGGAACA
GGAGAGCGCACGAGGGAGCTTCCAGGGGGAAACGCCTGGTATCTTTATAGTCCTGTCGGGTTTCGCCACC
TCTGACTTGAGCGTCGATTTTTGTGATGCTCGTCAGGGGGGCGGAGCCTATGGAAAAACGCCAGCAACGC
GGCCTTTTTACGGTTCCTGGCCTTTTGCTGGCCTTTTGCTCACATGTTCTTTCCTGCGTTATCCCCTGAT
TCTGTGGATAACCGTATTACCGCCTTTGAGTGAGCTGATACCGCTCGCCGCAGCCGAACGACCGAGCGCA
GCGAGTCAGTGAGCGAGGAAGCGGAAGAGCGCCCAATACGCAAACCGCCTCTCCCCGCGCGTTGGCCGAT
TCATTAATGCAGCTGGCACGACAGGTTTCCCGACTGGAAAGCGGGCAGTGAGCGCAACGCAATTAATGTG
AGTTAGCTCACTCATTAGGCACCCCAGGCTTTACACTTTATGCTTCCGGCTCGTATGTTGTGTGGAATTG
TGAGCGGATAACAATTTCACACAGGAAACAGCTATGACCATGATTACGCCAAGCGCGCAATTAACCCTCA
CTAAAGGGAACAAAAGCTGGAGCTGCAAGC
