>Addgene plasmid #142176 | TFORF2214 | depositor partial sequence | sequence record 278666 | Insert
ACCGCCACCATGGATCTCGGAATCCCTGACCTGCTGGACGCGTGGCTGGAGCCCCCAGAGGATATCTTCT
CGACAGGATCCGTCCTGGAGCTGGGACTCCACTGCCCCCCTCCAGAGGTTCCGGGCCTTCAAGAGAGTGA
GCCTGAAGATTTCTTGAAGCTTTTCATTGATCCCAATGAGGTGTACTGCTCAGAAGCATCTCCTGGCAGT
GACAGTGGCATCTCTGAGGACCCCTGCCATCCAGACAGTCCCCCTGCCCCCAGGGCAACCAGTTCTCCTA
TGCTCTATGAGGTTGTCTATGAGGCAGGGGCCCTGGAGAGGATGCAGGGGGAAACTGGGCCAAATGTAGG
CCTTATCTCCATCCAGCTAGATCAGTGGAGCCCAGCATTTATGGTGCCTGATTCCTGCATGGTCAGTGAG
CTGCCCTTTGATGCTCATGCCCACATCCTGCCCAGAGCAGGCACCGTAGCCCCAGTGCCCTGTACAACCC
TGCTGCCCTGTCAAACCCTGTTCCTGACCGATGAGGAGAAGCGTCTGCTGGGGCAGGAAGGGGTTTCCCT
GCCCTCTCACCTGCCCCTCACCAAGGCAGAGGAGAGGGTCCTCAAGAAGGTCAGGAGGAAAATCCGTAAC
AAGCAGTCAGCTCAGGACAGTCGGCGGCGGAAGAAGGAGTACATTGATGGGCTGGAGAGCAGGGTGGCAG
CCTGTTCTGCACAGAACCAAGAATTACAGAAAAAAGTCCAGGAGCTGGAGAGGCACAACATCTCCTTGGT
AGCTCAGCTCCGCCAGCTGCAGACGCTAATTGCTCAAACTTCCAACAAAGCTGCCCAGACCAGCACTTGT
GTTTTGATTCTTCTTTTTTCCCTGGCTCTCATCATCCTGCCCAGCTTCAGTCCATTCCAGAGTCGACCAG
AAGCTGGGTCTGAGGATTACCAGCCTCACGGAGTGACTTCCAGAAATATCCTGACCCACAAGGACGTAAC
AGAAAATCTGGAGACCCAAGTGGTAGAGTCCAGACTGAGGGAGCCACCTGGAGCCAAGGATGCAAATGGC
TCAACAAGGACACTGCTTGAGAAGATGGGAGGGAAGCCAAGACCCAGTGGGCGCATCCGGTCCGTGCTGC
ATGCAGATGAGATGTAGTAATGAACTAGTCCGTAACTTGAAAGTATTTCGATTTCTTGGCTTTATATATC
TTGTGGAAAGGACGATGGAGTTCCTGGAGCCGTAGCCCA
