>Addgene plasmid #142176 | TFORF2214 | depositor partial sequence | sequence record 278667 | Barcode
TGGAGTTCCTGGAGCCGTAGCCCA
